Addgene plasmid #84692: pMyC-kan
Purpose: (Empty Backbone) Protein expression in mycobacteria
Depositing lab: Matthias Wilmanns. Depositing organization: European Molecular Biology Laboratory (EMBL), Hamburg. Publication: The pMy vector series: A versatile cloning platform for the recombinant production of mycobacterial proteins in Mycobacterium smegmatis. Beckham KSH, Staack S, Wilmanns M, Parret AHA. Protein Sci. 2020 Oct 2. doi: 10.1002/pro.3962. PubMed 33006405.
Backbone
  Vector backbone: pMyC
  Backbone manufacturer: Wilmanns lab
  Backbone size (bp): 6876
  Modifications to backbone: The hygromycin resistance cassette in pMyC was replaced by a kanamycin resistance cassette using Gibson cloning. The pMyC backbone was amplified using the primers : 5’-agcggacctctattcacagggt and 5’-cgccccctctagctgatcac and the kanamycin resistance cassette from pMV306 was amplified using the primers 5’-gtgaatagaggtccgctcaacaaagcgacgttgtgtctca and 5’-cagctagagggggcgctgattagaaaaactcatcgagcatcaaatg.
  Vector type: Bacterial Expression
  Promoter: Acetamidase
  Tag / fusion protein: His6 (C terminal on backbone)
Growth in bacteria
  Bacterial resistance: Kanamycin, 50 μg/mL
  Growth temperature: 37°C
  Growth strain: DH5alpha
  Copy number: Low Copy
Gene/Insert
  Cloning method: Gibson Cloning
  Sequencing primers: 5′ CGCAGTTGTTCTCGCATACC; 3′ TTGATGACGAGCGTAATGGC
Terms and licenses: Academic/Nonprofit Terms; Industry Terms: Not Available to Industry
How to cite: pMyC-kan was a gift from Matthias Wilmanns (Addgene plasmid # 84692 ; http://n2t.net/addgene:84692 ; RRID:Addgene_84692)
