[The description below was written by a language model from this plasmid's Addgene catalogue record and pLannotate feature annotations shown in this document.]
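Description:
pMyC-kan is an empty bacterial expression backbone from the pMy vector series, intended for recombinant production of proteins in mycobacteria, in particular Mycobacterium smegmatis. It derives from pMyC, in which the original hygromycin resistance cassette was replaced by Gibson assembly with a kanamycin resistance cassette taken from pMV306. The annotated KanR gene (aminoglycoside phosphotransferase, aph(3')-Ia) provides the selection marker. A ColE1/pMB1-type origin supports propagation in E. coli cloning strains. The annotation tool labels this origin high-copy, whereas the catalogue entry lists the plasmid as low copy. A short β-lactamase fragment is also detected, which appears to be a remnant rather than a functional marker.

Expression is driven by the acetamidase promoter, an inducible regulatory region from M. smegmatis. In keeping with this, the feature table identifies an upstream coding sequence matching AmiS, a putative transporter from the M. smegmatis amidase locus, which is presumably carried along as part of the acetamidase regulatory region. Downstream lies a six-histidine coding stretch (annotated as a fragment of a 9xHis tag). It corresponds to the C-terminal His6 tag that the backbone supplies to inserted genes for affinity purification, and it is followed by the E. coli rrnB T1 transcription terminator.

The automated annotation found only six features, all within the first 2.7 kb or so of the 6,811 nt sequence. The rest is unannotated, so no mycobacterial replication origin or further acetamidase regulatory genes are identified in the record. The catalogue backbone size (6,876 bp) also differs slightly from the deposited sequence length. No insert is present, and genes of interest are introduced by Gibson cloning.
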