Features (pLannotate 1.2.2; 6 found; start..end, strand, type, name):
     18..656     +  CDS            AMIS_MYCSM: Protein inferred from homology: Swiss-Prot protein existence level 3. Possible transporter that might be responsible for the adsorption of amidase substrates or release of their hydrolysis products. From Mycolicibacterium smegmatis (Mycobacterium smegmatis).
    728..745     +  CDS            9xHis (fragment): 9xHis affinity tag
    804..850     +  terminator     rrnB T1 terminator: transcription terminator T1 from the E. coli rrnB gene
    890..1705    -  CDS            KanR: aminoglycoside phosphotransferase; aph(3')-Ia; confers resistance to kanamycin in bacteria or G418 (Geneticin®) in eukaryotes
   1928..2008    +  CDS            bla(M) (fragment): β-lactamase lacking the signal sequence; bla(M); allows cytosolic expression of β-lactamase
   2158..2746    +  rep_origin     ori: high-copy-number ColE1/pMB1/pBR322/pUC origin of replication
>Addgene plasmid #84692 | pMyC-kan | depositor full sequence | sequence record 166438 | pMyC-kan sequence 6811 bps
GCCGAGGTACTAGCGACATGGGTGGCGTCGGGCTCTTCTACGTGGGTGCGGTGCTCATCATCGACGGGCT
GATGCTGCTGGGCCGCATCAGCCCACGAGGCGCAACACCGCTGAACTTCTTCGTCGGCGGACTGCAGGTG
GTGACGCCTACGGTGCTGATCCTGCAGTCCGGCGGAGACGCGGCCGTGATCTTCGCGGCCTCCGGGCTCT
ACCTGTTCGGCTTCACCTACCTGTGGGTGGCCATCAACAACGTGACCGACTGGGACGGAGAAGGTCTCGG
ATGGTTCTCGCTGTTCGTCGCGATCGCCGCACTCGGCTACTCGTGGCACGCGTTCACCGCCGAGGCCGAC
CCGGCGTTCGGGGTGATCTGGCTGCTGTGGGCAGTGCTGTGGTTCATGCTGTTCCTGCTGCTCGGCCTGG
GGCACGACGCACTGGGGCCCGCCGTCGGGTTCGTCGCGGTGGCCGAAGGCGTGATCACCGCCGCCGTGCC
GGCCTTCCTGATCGTGTCGGGCAACTGGGAAACCGGCCCGCTCCCCGCCGCGGTCATCGCCGTGATCGGT
TTTGCCGCAGTTGTTCTCGCATACCCCATCGGGCGCCGTCTCGCAGCGCCGTCAGTCACCAACCCTCCAC
CGGCCGCGCTCGCGGCCACCACCCGATAAGAGAAAGGGAGTCCACCATGGGCTCGGCCGGTACCGGATCC
GAATTCGATATCGCTAGCCAAGCTTCGCACCACCACCACCACCACTGATAACAGCTTATCGATGTCGACG
TAGTTAACTAGCGTACGATCGACTGCCAGGCATCAAATAAAACGAAAGGCTCAGTCGAAAGACTGGGCCT
TTCGTTTTATGCCATCATGGCCGCGGTGATCAGCTAGAGGGGGCGCTGATTAGAAAAACTCATCGAGCAT
CAAATGAAACTGCAATTTATTCATATCAGGATTATCAATACCATATTTTTGAAAAAGCCGTTTCTGTAAT
GAAGGAGAAAACTCACCGAGGCAGTTCCATAGGATGGCAAGATCCTGGTATCGGTCTGCGATTCCGACTC
GTCCAACATCAATACAACCTATTAATTTCCCCTCGTCAAAAATAAGGTTATCAAGTGAGAAATCACCATG
AGTGACGACTGAATCCGGTGAGAATGGCAAAAGATTATGCATTTCTTTCCAGACTTGTTCAACAGGCCAG
CCATTACGCTCGTCATCAAAATCACTCGCATCAACCAAACCGTTATTCATTCGTGATTGCGCCTGAGCGA
GACGAAATACGCGATCGCTGTTAAAAGGACAATTACAAACAGGAATCGAATGCAACCGGCGCAGGAACAC
TGCCAGCGCATCAACAATATTTTCACCTGAATCAGGATATTCTTCTAATACCTGGAATGCTGTTTTCCCG
GGGATCGCAGTGGTGAGTAACCATGCATCATCAGGAGTACGGATAAAATGCTTGATGGTCGGAAGAGGCA
TAAATTCCGTCAGCCAGTTTAGTCTGACCATCTCATCTGTAACATCATTGGCAACGCTACCTTTGCCATG
TTTCAGAAACAACTCTGGCGCATGGGGCTTCCCATACAAGCGATAGATTGTCGCACCTGATTGCCCGACA
TTATCGCGAGCCCATTTATACCCATATAAATCAGCATCCATGTTGGAATTTAATCGCGGCCTCGAGCAAG
ACGTTTCCCGTTGAATATGGCTCATAACACCCCTTGTATTACTGTTTATGTAAGCAGACAGTTTTATTGT
TCATGATGATATATTTTTATCTTGTGCAATGTAACATCAGAGATTTTGAGACACAACGTCGCTTTGTTGA
GCGGACCTCTATTCACAGGGTACGGGCCGGCTTAATTCCGCACGGCCGGTCGCGACACGGCCTGTCCGCA
CCGCGGATCAGGCGTTGACGATGACGGGCTGGTCGGCCACGTCGGGGAGTCAGGCAACTATGGATGAACG
AAATAGACAGATCGCTGAGATAGGTGCCTCACTGATTAAGCATTGGTAACTGTCAGACCAAGTTTACTCA
TATATACTTTAGATTGATTTAAAACTTCATTTTTAATTTAAAAGGATCTAGGTGAAGATCCTTTTTGATA
ATCTCATGCTCTAGTTCCATGAGCGTCAGACCCCGTAGAAAAGATCAAAGGATCTTCTTGAGATCCTTTT
TTTCTGCGCGTAATCTGCTGCTTGCAAACAAAAAAACCACCGCTACCAGCGGTGGTTTGTTTGCCGGATC
AAGAGCTACCAACTCTTTTTCCGAAGGTAACTGGCTTCAGCAGAGCGCAGATACCAAATACTGTCCTTCT
AGTGTAGCCGTAGTTAGGCCACCACTTCAAGAACTCTGTAGCACCGCCTACATACCTCGCTCTGCTAATC
CTGTTACCAGTGGCTGCTGCCAGTGGCGATAAGTCGTGTCTTACCGGGTTGGACTCAAGACGATAGTTAC
CGGATAAGGCGCAGCGGTCGGGCTGAACGGGGGGTTCGTGCACACAGCCCAGCTTGGAGCGAACGACCTA
CACCGAACTGAGATACCTACAGCGTGAGCTATGAGAAAGCGCCACGCTTCCCGAGGGGAGAAAGGCGGAC
AGGTATCCGGTAAGCGGCAGGGTCGGAACAGGAGAGCGCACGAGGGAGCTTCCAGGGGGAAACGCCTGGT
ATCTTTATAGTCCTGTCGGGTTTCGCCACCTCTGACTTGAGCGTCGATTTTTGTGATGCTCGTCAGGGGG
GCGGAGCCTATGGAAAAACGCCAGCAACGCGGCCTTTTTACGGTTCCTGGCCTTTTGCTGGCCTTTTGCT
CACATGTTCTTTCCTGCGTTATCCCCTGATTCTGTGGATAACCGTATTACCGCCTTTGAGTGAGCTGATA
CCGCTCGCCGCAGCCGAACGACCGAGCGCAACGCGTGCGGCCGCACGCGTGAGCCCACCAGCTCCGTAAG
TTCGGGCGCTGTGTGGCTCGTACCCGCGCATTCAGGCGGCAGGGGGTCTAACGGGTCTAAGGCGGCGTGT
ACGGCCGCCACAGCGGCTCTCAGCGGCCCGGAAACGTCCTCGAAACGACGCATGTGTTCCTCCTGGTTGG
TACAGGTGGTTGGGGGTGCTCGGCTGTCGCTGGTGTTCCACCACCAGGGCTCGACGGGAGAGCGGGGGAG
TGTGCAGTTGTGGGGTGGCCCCTCAGCGAAATATCTGACTTGGAGCTCGTGTCGGACCATACACCGGTGA
TTAATCGTGGTCTACTACCAAGCGTGAGCCACGTCGCCGACGAATTTGAGCAGCTCTGGCTGCCGTACTG
GCCGCTGGCAAGCGACGATCTGCTCGAGGGGATCTACCGCCAAAGCCGCGCGTCGGCCCTAGGCCGCCGG
TACATCGAGGCGAACCCAACAGCGCTGGCAAACCTGCTGGTCGTGGACGTAGACCATCCAGACGCAGCGC
TCCGAGCGCTCAGCGCCCGGGGGTCCCATCCGCTGCCCAACGCGATCGTGGGCAATCGCGCCAACGGCCA
CGCACACGCAGTGTGGGCACTCAACGCCCCTGTTCCACGCACCGAATACGCGCGGCGTAAGCCGCTCGCA
TACATGGCGGCGTGCGCCGAAGGCCTTCGGCGCGCCGTCGATGGCGACCGCAGTTACTCAGGCCTCATGA
CCAAAAACCCCGGCCACATCGCCTGGGAAACGGAATGGCTCCACTCAGATCTCTACACACTCAGCCACAT
CGAGGCCGAGCTCGGCGCGAACATGCCACCGCCGCGCTGGCGTCAGCAGACCACGTACAAAGCGGCTCCG
ACGCCGCTAGGGCGGAATTGCGCACTGTTCGATTCCGTCAGGTTGTGGGCCTATCGTCCCGCCCTCATGC
GGATCTACCTGCCGACCCGGAACGTGGACGGACTCGGCCGCGCGATCTATGCCGAGTGCCACGCGCGAAA
CGCCGAATTTCCGTGCAACGACGTGTGTCCCGGACCGCTACCGGACAGCGAGGTCCGCGCCATCGCCAAC
AGCATTTGGCGTTGGATCACAACCAAGTCGCGCATTTGGGCGGACGGGATCGTGGTCTACGAGGCCACAC
TCAGTGCGCGCCAGTCGGCCATCTCGCGGAAGGGCGCAGCAGCGCGCACGGCGGCGAGCACAGTTGCGCG
GCGCGCAAAGTCCGCGTCAGCCATGCATGGAGGCATTGCTATGAGCGACGGCTACAGCGACGGCTACAAC
CGGCAGCCGACTGTCCGCAAAAAGCGGCGCGTGACCGCCGCCGAAGGCGCTCGAATCACCGGACTATCCG
AACGCCACGTCGTCCGGCTCGTGGCGCAGGAACGCAGCGAGTGGCTCGCCGAGCAGGCTGCACGCCGCGA
ACGCATCCGCGCCTATCACGACGACGAGGGCCACTCTTGGCCGCAAACGGCCAAACATTTCGGGCTGCAT
CTGGACACCGTTAAGCGACTCGGCTATCGGGCGAGGAAAGAGCGTGCGGCAGAACAGGAAGCGGCTCAAA
AGGCCCACAACGAAGCCGACAATCCACCGCTGTTCTAACGCAATTGGGGAGCGGGTGTCGCGGGGGTTCC
GTGGGGGGTTCCGTTGCAACGGGTCGGACAGGTAAAAGTCCTGGTAGACGCTAGTTTTCTGGTTTGGGCC
ATGCCTGTCTCGTTGCGTGTTTCGTTGCGCCCGTTTTGAATACCAGCCAGACGAGACGGGGTTCTACGAA
TCTTGGTCGATACCAAGCCATTTCCGCTGAATATCGGGGAGCTCACCGCCAGAATCGGTGGTTGTGGTGA
TGTACGTGGCGAACTCCGTTGTAGTGCCTGTGGTGGCATCCGTGGCGCGGCCGCGGTACCAGATCTTTAA
ATCTAGATAAAGAAGTGACGCGGTCTCAAGCGTCGAGCGTCGCCAGCGTGTCGAGGATGTCGAAGTCGTA
GCCGTCGGCGCTGGCGATGTAGACCTGCTGGTCGAATTGACTGTCGCGCATACACATCGGGCCCCGGGGC
CCGTCGAACCCGACATCGTGCGCGGATGCCATCAGGTCCGGTATCTCGGGGGAGTGGGCCCGCTGGAAGA
TGGCCTCGAGCGCAAGCAGACCCTCGTAACAGGATTCGGCCATCGCGTTGAGCGGTGGCGCGTCGGCGCC
GTAGCGGGCGACGTAGCTGCCCATCAGGTCCATCGCACCCGCGGTGGCCAGTGAACTGAAGTACGCCGCG
GCGACATAGAGGTTTTCGGTGGAGCCGGCGCCGCTGGCCAGCAGCATGTTCTCCTCCATCAGCGGGCTGA
ACCGCGCCATGCGGTCGTGCCCGCCGGCGCGCGCGAACTCGCGGTTGAACAACACGGCGTCCTGGCCGAC
GAGCAGCATCAACACGGCCTGCGCCCCCGACGCGATGGCCTTGCGGACAGGTGCGCGGAAATCGTCGGTG
CCGTACGGGACGTAGATCTCCCGTCTGAGCTCGAGGTCCAGATCTCGGCAGTACGCGCGGGCGGCCGCGG
CGGAACGGCGCGGCCAGATGTAGTCATCGCCGACCAGGCACCAGGACCGGATGCCGAAGTGGTCGCGCAG
CCAGGCGAGCGCGGGCGCGATCTGGATCTGCGGTGTCTCGCCTGTGCAGAACACGCCCGGTGTGCGTTCA
CCGCCCTCGTACAACGAGGTGTAGACGTACGGGATGCGGTCGCGGACCACCGGGGAGATGCGGTTGCGCA
CGGCCGAGATGTGCCAGCCGGTCACGGCGTCGAGACCGTGACCTCGCAACCGGTCGGCGACGGTCCGGGC
GACGTCGTCGCCGGGCGCTCCGCCGTCGAGCACCTCGATGGTGACCTTGCGGCCCTGCAGGCCGCCTCGG
TCGTTGACCTCCTTGGCCGCGAGCTCGGCCACGGCCTCGCACGAAGGCGCGAAGATTCCCGCTGGCCCTT
GAAGCGGAATCACCAGCCCGACGCGGAACTCAACCTCGCCGTCCTGCACTCCAGATCACCGTCGATCCCG
TGTAGTCTGCGCTTCAAAGGTTTCTAGCAGAAATAATTCATTCTGAACAGACCCCGCCGTCGACACGAGG
AGACCCAACATGGCCGCCGGACAGCAGCGCCGCCCCAACCTCCTGCTGCCGTTGGTGCGTCTGACCCACC
TCGCGGAGTCGGCGATCGAACGCGTGCTCGCGGACTCGTCGCTCAAGATCGAGGACTGGCGCGTGCTCGA
CGAGTTGGCCGGACGGCGCACCGTGCCCATGAGCGATCTCGCGCAGGCCACGCTGATCACGGGTCCGACT
CTCACCAGAACCGTCGATCGCCTTGTGTCGCAAGGGATCATCTACCGGACTGCCGATCTGCATGACCGCC
GGCGGGTGCTCGTGGCGTTGACCCCGCGGGGGCGGACGCTGCGCAACCGCCTGGTGGACGCGGTAGCCGA
GGCCGAGTGTGCGGCTTTTGAATCGTGCGGGCTGGACGTCGACCAGTTGCGCGAACTCGTCGACACCACC
TCGAATTTGACTTCGTAACCACCCGCGCCCGGCGCGGGCGTTCACCCTTGACTTTTATTTTCATCTGGAT
ATATTTCGGGTGAATGGAAAGGGGTGACCATGCCGACCTACACATTCCGTTGTTCCCACTGCGGTCCCTT
CGATCTCACCTGCGCGATCTCCGAGCGCGATGCGGCGGCGACCTGTCCGGAGTGCCGGACGCCGGCGCGC
CGGGTCTTCGGTTCGGTAGGGCTGACGACATTCACCGCGGGACATCACCGCGCATTCGACGCGGCGTCCG
CGAGCGCCGAAAGTCCCACGGTGGTGAAGTCGATTCCCGCAGGCGCGGACCGCCCGCGGGCCCCGCGCCG
CAATCCCGGTCTACCGAGTCT
