>Addgene plasmid #84692 | pMyC-kan | depositor partial sequence | sequence record 165618 | Sequencing using primer 5'-CGCAGTTGTTCTCGCATACC-3'
GTCACCAACCCTCCACCGGCCGCGCTCGCGGCCACCACCCGATAAGAGAAAGGGAGTCCACCATGGGCTC
GGCCGGTACCGGATCCGAATTCGATATCGCTAGCCAAGCTTCGCACCACCACCACCACCACTGATAACAG
CTTATCGATGTCGACGTAGTTAACTAGCGTACGATCGACTGCCAGGCATCAAATAAAACGAAAGGCTCAG
TCGAAAGACTGGGCCTTTCGTTTTATGCCATCATGGCCGCGGTGATCAGCTAGAGGGGGCGCTGATTAGA
AAAACTCATCGAGCATCAAATGAAACTGCAATTTATTCATATCAGGATTATCAATACCATATTTTTGAAA
AAGCCGTTTCTGTAATGAAGGAGAAAACTCACCGAGGCAGTTCCATAGGATGGCAAGATCCTGGTATCGG
TCTGCGATTCCGACTCGTCCAACATCAATACAACCTATTAATTTCCCCTCGTCAAAAATAAGGTTATCAA
GTGAGAAATCACCATGAGTGACGACTGAATCCGGTGAGAATGGCAAAAGATTATGCATTTCTTTCCAGAC
TTGTTCAACAGGCCAGCCATTACGCTCGTCATCAAAATCACTCGCATCAACCAAACCGTTATTCATTCGT
GATTGCGCCTGAGCGAGACGAAATACGCGATCGCTGTTAAAAGGACAATTACAAACAGGAATCGAATGCA
ACCGGCGCAGGAACACTGCCAGCGCATCAACAATATTTTCACCTGAATCAGGATATTCTTCTAATACCTG
GAATGCTGTTTTCCCGGGGATCGCA
