>Addgene plasmid #84692 | pMyC-kan | depositor partial sequence | sequence record 165619 | Sequencing using primer 5'-TTGATGACGAGCGTAATGGC-3'
ATGCATAATCTTTTGCCATTCTCACCGGATTCAGTCGTCACTCATGGTGATTTCTCACTTGATAACCTTA
TTTTTGACGAGGGGAAATTAATAGGTTGTATTGATGTTGGACGAGTCGGAATCGCAGACCGATACCAGGA
TCTTGCCATCCTATGGAACTGCCTCGGTGAGTTTTCTCCTTCATTACAGAAACGGCTTTTTCAAAAATAT
GGTATTGATAATCCTGATATGAATAAATTGCAGTTTCATTTGATGCTCGATGAGTTTTTCTAATCAGCGC
CCCCTCTAGCTGATCACCGCGGCCATGATGGCATAAAACGAAAGGCCCAGTCTTTCGACTGAGCCTTTCG
TTTTATTTGATGCCTGGCAGTCGATCGTACGCTAGTTAACTACGTCGACATCGATAAGCTGTTATCAGTG
GTGGTGGTGGTGGTGCGAAGCTTGGCTAGCGATATCGAATTCGGATCCGGTACCGGCCGAGCCCATGGTG
GACTCCCTTTCTCTTATCGGGTGGTGGCCGCGAGCGCGGCCGGTGGAGGGTTGGTGACTGACGGCGCTGC
GAGACGGCGCCCGATGGGGTATGCGAGAACAACTGCGGCAAAACCGATCACGGCGATGACCGCGGCGGGG
AGCGGGCCGGTTTCCCAGTTGCCCGACACGATCAGGAAGGCCGGCACGGCGGCGGTGATCACGCCTTCGG
CCACCGCGACGAACCCGACGGCGGGCCCCAGTGCGTCGTGCCCCAGGCCGAGCAGCAGGAACAGCATGAA
CCACAGCACTGCCCACAGCAGCCAGATCACCCCGAACGCCGGGTCGGCCTCGGCGGTGAACGCGTGCCAC
